>Addgene plasmid #49219 | pCru5-ACC/ACC/ACC-mEGFP-IRES-mCherry | depositor full sequence | sequence record 73627 | pCru5-ACC/ACC/ACC-mEGFP-IRES-mCherry sequence 6998 bps
TCGAGTAACTAACTAAACCATGGGTTGATAAACCATGGGTTGATTACCATGGGCGAATTCAGCAAGGGCG
AGGAGCTGTTCACCGGGGTGGTGCCCATCCTGGTCGAGCTGGACGGCGACGTAAACGGCCACAAGTTCAG
CGTGTCCGGCGAGGGCGAGGGCGATGCCACCTACGGCAAGCTGACCCTGAAGTTCATCTGCACCACCGGC
AAGCTGCCCGTGCCCTGGCCCACCCTCGTGACCACCCTGACCTACGGCGTGCAGTGCTTCAGCCGCTACC
CCGACCACATGAAGCAGCACGACTTCTTCAAGTCCGCCATGCCCGAAGGCTACGTCCAGGAGCGCACCAT
CTTCTTCAAGGACGACGGCAACTACAAGACCCGCGCCGAGGTGAAGTTCGAGGGCGACACCCTGGTGAAC
CGCATCGAGCTGAAGGGCATCGACTTCAAGGAGGACGGCAACATCCTGGGGCACAAGCTGGAGTACAACT
ACAACAGCCACAACGTCTATATCATGGCCGACAAGCAGAAGAACGGCATCAAGGTGAACTTCAAGATCCG
CCACAACATCGAGGACGGCAGCGTGCAGCTCGCCGACCACTACCAGCAGAACACCCCCATCGGCGACGGC
CCCGTGCTGCTGCCCGACAACCACTACCTGAGCACCCAGTCCAAGCTGAGCAAAGACCCCAACGAGAAGC
GCGATCACATGGTCCTGCTGGAGTTCGTGACCGCCGCCGGGATCACTCTCGGCATGGACGAGCTGTACAA
GTTCGAATAAGCATGCATCTAGGGCGGCCAATTCCGCCCCTCTCCCTCCCCCCCCCCTAACGTTACTGGC
CGAAGCCGCTTGGAATAAGGCCGGTGTGCGTTTGTCTATATGTGATTTTCCACCATATTGCCGTCTTTTG
GCAATGTGAGGGCCCGGAAACCTGGCCCTGTCTTCTTGACGAGCATTCCTAGGGGTCTTTCCCCTCTCGC
CAAAGGAATGCAAGGTCTGTTGAATGTCGTGAAGGAAGCAGTTCCTCTGGAAGCTTCTTGAAGACAAACA
ACGTCTGTAGCGACCCTTTGCAGGCAGCGGAACCCCCCACCTGGCGACAGGTGCCTCTGCGGCCAAAAGC
CACGTGTATAAGATACACCTGCAAAGGCGGCACAACCCCAGTGCCACGTTGTGAGTTGGATAGTTGTGGA
AAGAGTCAAATGGCTCTCCTCAAGCGTATTCAACAAGGGGCTGAAGGATGCCCAGAAGGTACCCCATTGT
ATGGGATCTGATCTGGGGCCTCGGTGCACATGCTTTACATGTGTTTAGTCGAGGTTAAAAAAACGTCTAG
GCCCCCCGAACCACGGGGACGTGGTTTTCCTTTGAAAAACACGATGATAAGCTTGCCACAACCCGGGATC
CGCCACCATGGTGAGCAAGGGCGAGGAGGATAACATGGCCATCATCAAGGAGTTCATGCGCTTCAAGGTG
CACATGGAGGGCTCCGTGAACGGCCACGAGTTCGAGATCGAGGGCGAGGGCGAGGGCCGCCCCTACGAGG
GCACCCAGACCGCCAAGCTGAAGGTGACCAAGGGTGGCCCCCTGCCCTTCGCCTGGGACATCCTGTCCCC
TCAGTTCATGTACGGCTCCAAGGCCTACGTGAAGCACCCCGCCGACATCCCCGACTACTTGAAGCTGTCC
TTCCCCGAGGGCTTCAAGTGGGAGCGCGTGATGAACTTCGAGGACGGCGGCGTGGTGACCGTGACCCAGG
ACTCCTCCCTGCAGGACGGCGAGTTCATCTACAAGGTGAAGCTGCGCGGCACCAACTTCCCCTCCGACGG
CCCCGTAATGCAGAAGAAGACCATGGGCTGGGAGGCCTCCTCCGAGCGGATGTACCCCGAGGACGGCGCC
CTGAAGGGCGAGATCAAGCAGAGGCTGAAGCTGAAGGACGGCGGCCACTACGACGCTGAGGTCAAGACCA
CCTACAAGGCCAAGAAGCCCGTGCAGCTGCCCGGCGCCTACAACGTCAACATCAAGTTGGACATCACCTC
CCACAACGAGGACTACACCATCGTGGAACAGTACGAACGCGCCGAGGGCCGCCACTCCACCGGCGGCATG
GACGAGCTGTACAAGTAAGCGGCCGCTCGACGATAAAATAAAAGATTTTATTTAGTCTCCAGAAAAAGGG
GGGAATGAAAGACCCCACCTGTAGGTTTGGCAAGCTAGCTTAAGTAACGCCATTTTGCAAGGCATGGAAA
AATACATAACTGAGAATAGAGAAGTTCAGATCAAGGTCAGGAACAGATGGAACAGCTGAATATGGGCCAA
ACAGGATATCTGTGGTAAGCAGTTCCTGCCCCGGCTCAGGGCCAAGAACAGATGGAACAGCTGAATATGG
GCCAAACAGGATATCTGTGGTAAGCAGTTCCTGCCCCGGCTCAGGGCCAAGAACAGATGGTCCCCAGATG
CGGTCCAGCCCTCAGCAGTTTCTAGAGAACCATCAGATGTTTCCAGGGTGCCCCAAGGACCTGAAATGAC
CCTGTGCCTTATTTGAACTAACCAATCAGTTCGCTTCTCGCTTCTGTTCGCGCGCTTCTGCTCCCCGAGC
TCAATAAAAGAGCCCACAACCCCTCACTCGGGGCGCCAGTCCTCCGATTGACTGAGTCGCCCGGGTACCC
GTGTATCCAATAAACCCTCTTGCAGTTGCATCCGACTTGTGGTCTCGCTGTTCCTTGGGAGGGTCTCCTC
TGAGTGATTGACTACCCGTCAGCGGGGGTCTTTCATTTCCGACTTGTGGTCTCGCTGCCTTGGGAGGGTC
TCCTCTGAGTGATTGACTACCCGTCAGCGGGGGTCTTCACATGCAGCATGTATCAAAATTAATTTGGTTT
TTTTTCTTAAGTATTTACATTAAATGGCCATAGTTGCATTAATGAATCGGCCAACGCGCGGGGAGAGGCG
GTTTGCGTATTGGCGCTCTTCCGCTTCCTCGCTCACTGACTCGCTGCGCTCGGTCGTTCGGCTGCGGCGA
GCGGTATCAGCTCACTCAAAGGCGGTAATACGGTTATCCACAGAATCAGGGGATAACGCAGGAAAGAACA
TGTGAGCAAAAGGCCAGCAAAAGGCCAGGAACCGTAAAAAGGCCGCGTTGCTGGCGTTTTTCCATAGGCT
CCGCCCCCCTGACGAGCATCACAAAAATCGACGCTCAAGTCAGAGGTGGCGAAACCCGACAGGACTATAA
AGATACCAGGCGTTTCCCCCTGGAAGCTCCCTCGTGCGCTCTCCTGTTCCGACCCTGCCGCTTACCGGAT
ACCTGTCCGCCTTTCTCCCTTCGGGAAGCGTGGCGCTTTCTCATAGCTCACGCTGTAGGTATCTCAGTTC
GGTGTAGGTCGTTCGCTCCAAGCTGGGCTGTGTGCACGAACCCCCCGTTCAGCCCGACCGCTGCGCCTTA
TCCGGTAACTATCGTCTTGAGTCCAACCCGGTAAGACACGACTTATCGCCACTGGCAGCAGCCACTGGTA
ACAGGATTAGCAGAGCGAGGTATGTAGGCGGTGCTACAGAGTTCTTGAAGTGGTGGCCTAACTACGGCTA
CACTAGAAGGACAGTATTTGGTATCTGCGCTCTGCTGAAGCCAGTTACCTTCGGAAAAAGAGTTGGTAGC
TCTTGATCCGGCAAACAAACCACCGCTGGTAGCGGTGGTTTTTTTGTTTGCAAGCAGCAGATTACGCGCA
GAAAAAAAGGATCTCAAGAAGATCCTTTGATCTTTTCTACGGGGTCTGACGCTCAGTGGAACGAAAACTC
ACGTTAAGGGATTTTGGTCATGAGATTATCAAAAAGGATCTTCACCTAGATCCTTTTAAATTAAAAATGA
AGTTTGCGCAAATCAATCTAAAGTATATATGAGTAAACTTGGTCTGACAGTTACCAATGCTTAATCAGTG
AGGCACCTATCTCAGCGATCTGTCTATTTCGTTCATCCATAGTTGCCTGACTCCCCGTCGTGTAGATAAC
TACGATACGGGAGGGCTTACCATCTGGCCCCAGTGCTGCAATGATACCGCGAGACCCACGCTCACCGGCT
CCAGATTTATCAGCAATAAACCAGCCAGCCGGAAGGGCCGAGCGCAGAAGTGGTCCTGCAACTTTATCCG
CCTCCATCCAGTCTATTAATTGTTGCCGGGAAGCTAGAGTAAGTAGTTCGCCAGTTAATAGTTTGCGCAA
CGTTGTTGCCATTGCTACAGGCATCGTGGTGTCACGCTCGTCGTTTGGTATGGCTTCATTCAGCTCCGGT
TCCCAACGATCAAGGCGAGTTACATGATCCCCCATGTTGTGCAAAAAAGCGGTTAGCTCCTTCGGTCCTC
CGATCGTTGTCAGAAGTAAGTTGGCCGCAGTGTTATCACTCATGGTTATGGCAGCACTGCATAATTCTCT
TACTGTCATGCCATCCGTAAGATGCTTTTCTGTGACTGGTGAGTACTCAACCAAGTCATTCTGAGAATAG
TGTATGCGGCGACCGAGTTGCTCTTGCCCGGCGTCAACACGGGATAATACCGCGCCACATAGCAGAACTT
TAAAAGTGCTCATCATTGGAAAACGTTCTTCGGGGCGAAAACTCTCAAGGATCTTACCGCTGTTGAGATC
CAGTTCGATGTAACCCACTCGTGCACCCAACTGATCTTCAGCATCTTTTACTTTCACCAGCGTTTCTGGG
TGAGCAAAAACAGGAAGGCAAAATGCCGCAAAAAAGGGAATAAGGGCGACACGGAAATGTTGAATACTCA
TACTCTTCCTTTTTCAATATTATTGAAGCATTTATCAGGGTTATTGTCTCATGAGCGGATACATATTTGA
ATGTATTTAGAAAAATAAACAAATAGGGGTTCCGCGCACATTTCCCCGAAAAGTGCCACCAGCTTTGCTC
TTAGGAGTTTCCTAATACATCCCAAACTCAAATATATAAAGCATTTGACTTGTTCTATGCCCTAGTTATT
AATAGTAATCAATTACGGGGTCATTAGTTCATAGCCCATATATGGAGTTCCGCGTTACATAACTTACGGT
AAATGGCCCGCCTGGCTGACCGCCCAACGACCCCCGCCCATTGACGTCAATAATGACGTATGTTCCCATA
GTAACGCCAATAGGGACTTTCCATTGACGTCAATGGGTGGAGTATTTACGGTAAACTGCCCACTTGGCAG
TACATCAAGTGTATCATATGCCAAGTACGCCCCCTATTGACGTCAATGACGGTAAATGGCCCGCCTGGCA
TTATGCCCAGTACATGACCTTATGGGACTTTCCTACTTGGCAGTACATCTACGTATTAGTCATCGCTATT
ACCATGGTGATGCGGTTTTGGCAGTACATCAATGGGCGTGGATAGCGGTTTGACTCACGGGGATTTCCAA
GTCTCCACCCCATTGACGTCAATGGGAGTTTGTTTTGGCACCAAAATCAACGGGACTTTCCAAAATGTCG
TAACAACTCCGCCCCATTGACGCAAATGGGCGGTAGGCATGTACGGTGGGAGGTCTATATAAGCAGAGCT
CAATAAAAGAGCCCACAACCCCTCACTCGGGGCGCCAGTCCTCCGATTGACTGAGTCGCCCGGGTACCCG
TGTATCCAATAAACCCTCTTGCAGTTGCATCCGACTTGTGGTCTCGCTGTTCCTTGGGAGGGTCTCCTCT
GAGTGATTGACTACCCGTCAGCGGGGGTCTTTCATTTGGGGGCTCGTCCGGGATCGGGAGACCCCTGCCC
AGGGACCACCGACCCACCACCGGGAGGTAAGCTGGCCAGCAACTTATCTGTGTCTGTCCGATTGTCTAGT
GTCTATGACTGATTTTATGCGCCTGCGTCGGTACTAGTTAGCTAACTAGCTCTGTATCTGGCGGACCCGT
GGTGGAACTGACGAGTTCGGAACACCCGGCCGCAACCCTGGGAGACGTCCCAGGGACTTCGGGGGCCGTT
TTTGTGGCCCGACCTGAGTCCAAAAATCCCGATCGTTTTGGACTCTTTGGTGCACCCCCCTTAGAGGAGG
GATATGTGGTTCTGGTAGGAGACGAGAACCTAAAACAGTTCCCGCCTCCGTCTGAATTTTTGCTTTCGGT
TTGGGACCGAAGCCGCGCCGCGCGTCTTGTCTGCTGCAGCATCGTTCTGTGTTGTCTCTGTCTGACTGTG
TTTCTGTATTTGTCTGAAAATATCGGCCCGGGCCAGACTGTTACCACTCCCTTAAGTTTGACCTTAGGTC
ACTGGAAAGATGTCGAGCGGATCGCTCACAACCAGTCGGTAGATGTCAAGAAGAGACGTTGGGTTACCTT
CTGCTCTGCAGAATGGCCAACCTTTAACGTCGGATGGCCGCGAGACGGCACCTTTAACCGAGACCTCATC
ACCCAGGTTAAGATCAAGGTCTTTTCACCTGGCCCGCATGGACACCCAGACCAGGTCCCCTACATCGTGA
CCTGGGAAGCCTTGGCTTTTGACCCCCCTCCCTGGGTCAAGCCCTTTGTACACCCTAAGCCTCCGCCTCC
TCTTCCTCCATCCGCCCCGTCTCTCCCCCTTGAACCTCCTCGTTCGACCCCGCCTCGATCCTCCCTTTAT
CCAGCCCTCACTCCTTCTCTAGGCGCCCCCATATGGCCATATGAGATCTTATATGGGGCACCCCCGCCCC
TTGTAAACTTCCCTGACCCTGACATGACAAGAGTTACTAACAGCCCCTCTCTCCAAGCTCACTTACAGGC
TCTCTACTTAGTCCAGCACGAAGTCTGGAGACCTCTGGCGGCAGCCTACCAAGAACAACTGGACCGACCG
GTGGTACCTCACCCTTACCGAGTCGGCGACACAGTGTGGGTCCGCCGACACCAGACTAAGAACCTAGAAC
CTCGCTGGAAAGGACCTTACACAGTCCTGCTGACCACCCCCACCGCCCTCAAAGTAGACGGCATCGCAGC
TTGGATACACGCCGCCCACGTGAAGGCTGCCGACCCCGGGGGTGGACCATCCTCTAGACTGCCGGATC
Features (pLannotate 1.2.2; 15 found; start..end, strand, type, name):
     61..771     +  CDS            mEGFP: mEGFP is a basic (constitutively fluorescent) green fluorescent protein published in 2002, derived from Aequorea victoria. It has moderate acid sensitivity.
    918..1380    +  misc_feature   IRES: internal ribosome entry site (IRES) of the encephalomyocarditis virus (EMCV)
   1408..2115    +  CDS            mCherry: mCherry is a basic (constitutively fluorescent) red fluorescent protein published in 2004, derived from Discosoma sp.. It is reported to be a very rapidly-maturing monomer with low acid sensitivity.
   2174..2767    +  LTR            LTR: long terminal repeat from Moloney murine leukemia virus
   2776..2822    +  LTR            5' LTR (truncated) (fragment): truncated long terminal repeat from Moloney murine sarcoma virus
   2905..2953    -  CDS            lacI (fragment): lac repressor; lacI; The lac repressor binds to the lac operator to inhibit transcription in E. coli. This inhibition can be relieved by adding lactose or isopropyl-β-D-thiogalactopyranoside (IPTG).
   3139..3727    -  rep_origin     ori: high-copy-number ColE1/pMB1/pBR322/pUC origin of replication
   3901..4761    -  CDS            AmpR: β-lactamase; bla; confers resistance to ampicillin, carbenicillin, and related antibiotics
   4762..4866    -  promoter       AmpR promoter: bla
   5023..5326    +  enhancer       CMV enhancer: human cytomegalovirus immediate early enhancer
   5327..5530    +  promoter       CMV promoter: human cytomegalovirus (CMV) immediate early promoter
   5526..5706    +  LTR            3' LTR (ΔU3) (fragment): self-inactivating 3' long terminal repeat (LTR) from Moloney murine leukemia virus
   5769..6126    +  misc_feature   MMLV Ψ: packaging signal of Moloney murine leukemia virus (MMLV)
   6191..6607    +  CDS            gag (truncated): truncated Moloney murine leukemia virus (MMLV) gag gene lacking the start codon
   6617..6991    +  misc_feature   pol region: Moloney murine leukemia virus (MMLV) pol region containing the splice acceptor site
