[The description below was written by a language model from this plasmid's Addgene catalogue record and pLannotate feature annotations shown in this document.]
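Description:
pCru5-ACC/ACC/ACC-mEGFP-IRES-mCherry is a 6,998 bp Moloney murine leukemia virus-based retroviral expression vector built on the pCru5 backbone, intended for packaging into retrovirus and stable delivery into mammalian cells. It is propagated in E. coli as a high-copy plasmid through a ColE1/pUC-type origin and selected with ampicillin via the β-lactamase gene and its native promoter.

The viral portion begins with a CMV enhancer/promoter fused to a partial LTR, a hybrid 5′ arrangement that drives genomic RNA production in packaging cells. It is followed by the MMLV Ψ packaging signal, a truncated gag lacking its start codon (extended packaging sequence), and a pol region containing the splice acceptor. Downstream lies a bicistronic cassette of monomeric EGFP, an EMCV IRES and mCherry, closed by a full-length MMLV LTR. After integration, transcription comes from the viral LTR, which is why the record lists the promoter as "viral LTR (or CMV)". mEGFP sits between XhoI and NsiI sites and carries an SfuI site for making C-terminal fusions, while mCherry is flanked by BamHI and NotI.

The defining feature is the leader preceding mEGFP. According to the record, this carries an altered Kozak context and/or synthetic upstream open reading frames that tune translation initiation of the first cistron. The "ACC/ACC/ACC" in the name presumably denotes this variant's configuration, but the record does not explain it and the leader is not annotated in the feature table. The plasmid is one of a nine-member set spanning a range of expression levels. Because mCherry is translated from the IRES, its output stays constant and serves as an internal reference while mEGFP, or a gene swapped in for it, varies.
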