Addgene plasmid #49219: pCru5-ACC/ACC/ACC-mEGFP-IRES-mCherry
Purpose: Retroviral expression vector. Contains an altered Kozak sequence and/or upstream open reading frames to modulate expression at the level of translation.
Depositing lab: Clifford Wang. Depositing organization: Stanford University. Publication: Tuning gene expression with synthetic upstream open reading frames. Ferreira JP, Overton KW, Wang CL. Proc Natl Acad Sci U S A. 2013 Jul 9;110(28):11284-9. doi: 10.1073/pnas.1305590110. Epub 2013 Jun 24. PubMed 23798422.
Backbone
  Vector backbone: pCru5
  Total vector size (bp): 6998
  Vector type: Mammalian Expression, Retroviral, Synthetic Biology
Growth in bacteria
  Bacterial resistance: Ampicillin, 100 μg/mL
  Growth temperature: 37°C
  Growth strain: Top10
  Copy number: High Copy
Gene/Insert 1
  Gene/Insert name: mEGFP
  Species: Synthetic
  Insert size (bp): 732
  Promoter: Viral LTR (or CMV)
  Tag / fusion protein: SfuI site to create C-terminal fusions (C terminal on insert)
  Cloning method: Restriction Enzyme; 5′ cloning site XhoI (not destroyed); 3′ cloning site NsiI (not destroyed)
  Sequencing primers: 5′ GGATACACGCCGCCCACGTG (5' to 3'); 3′ AGGGCGAGGGCGATGCCACCTA (5' to 3')
Gene/Insert 2
  Gene/Insert name: mCherry
  Species: Synthetic
  Insert size (bp): 711
  Promoter: Viral LTR (or CMV)
  Cloning method: Restriction Enzyme; 5′ cloning site BamHI (not destroyed); 3′ cloning site NotI (not destroyed)
  Sequencing primers: 5′ GTCACCTTCAGCTTGGCGG (5' to 3'); 3′ ATGGCGTTACTTAAGCTAG (5' to 3')
Terms and licenses: Academic/Nonprofit Terms; Industry Terms: Not Available to Industry
Depositor comments: Vector allows for control of transgene expression at the level of translation. It is 1 vector in a set of 9 that spans a range of expression levels. Sequencing through any part of the IRES sequence is not advised. Expression of gene downstream of IRES remains constant, despite varying expression of gene upstream.
How to cite: pCru5-ACC/ACC/ACC-mEGFP-IRES-mCherry was a gift from Clifford Wang (Addgene plasmid # 49219 ; http://n2t.net/addgene:49219 ; RRID:Addgene_49219)
