>Addgene plasmid #49219 | pCru5-ACC/ACC/ACC-mEGFP-IRES-mCherry | depositor partial sequence | sequence record 73628 | TIS region: NOT including RE sites and preceding stop codons
ACCATGGGTTGATAAACCATGGGTTGATTACCATGGGC
