>Addgene plasmid #49219 | pCru5-ACC/ACC/ACC-mEGFP-IRES-mCherry | addgene partial sequence | sequence record 75629 | LZRS-F 5'-TGGATACACGCCGCCCACGTG-3'
TCCTCTAGACTGCCGGATCTCGAGTAACTAACTAAACCATGGGTTGATAAACCATGGGTTGATTACCATG
GGCGAATTCAGCAAGGGCGAGGAGCTGTTCACCGGGGTGGTGCCCATCCTGGTCGAGCTGGACGGCGACG
TAAACGGCCACAAGTTCAGCGTGTCCGGCGAGGGCGAGGGCGATGCCACCTACGGCAAGCTGACCCTGAA
GTTCATCTGCACCACCGGCAAGCTGCCCGTGCCCTGGCCCACCCTCGTGACCACCCTGACCTACGGCGTG
CAGTGCTTCAGCCGCTACCCCGACCACATGAAGCAGCACGACTTCTTCAAGTCCGCCATGCCCGAAGGCT
ACGTCCAGGAGCGCACCATCTTCTTCAAGGACGACGGCAACTACAAGACCCGCGCCGAGGTGAAGTTCGA
GGGCGACACCCTGGTGAACCGCATCGAGCTGAAGGGCATCGACTTCAAGGAGGACGGCAACATCCTGGGG
CACAAGCTGGAGTACAACTACAACAGCCACAACGTCTATATCATGGCCGACAAGCAGAAGAACGGCATCA
AGGTGAACTTCAAGATCCGCCACAACATCGAGGACGGCAGCGTGCAGCTCGCCGACCACTACCAGCAGAA
CACCCCCATCGGCGACGGCCCCGTGCTGCTGCCCGACAACCACTACCTGAGCACCCAGTCCAAGCTGAGC
AAAGACCCCAACGAGAAGCGCGATCACATGGTCCTGCTGGAGTTCGTGACCGCCGCCGGGATCACTCTCG
GCATGGACGAGCTGTACAAGTTCGAATAAGCATGCATCTA
